Addgene plasmid #167377: pMSR:MSMEG_5072:Dendra
Purpose: C-term fluorescent fusion
Depositing lab: Keith Derbyshire & Joseph Wade. Depositing organization: Wadsworth Center, New York State Department of Health. Publication: A Mycobacterial Systems Resource for the Research Community. Judd JA, Canestrari J, Clark R, Joseph A, Lapierre P, Lasek-Nesselquist E, Mir M, Palumbo M, Smith C, Stone M, Upadhyay A, Wirth SE, Dedrick RM, Meier CG, Russell DA, Dills A, Dove E, Kester J, Wolf ID, Zhu J, Rubin ER, Fortune S, Hatfull GF, Gray TA, Wade JT, Derbyshire KM. mBio. 2021 Mar 2;12(2). pii: mBio.02401-20. doi: 10.1128/mBio.02401-20. PubMed 33653882.
Backbone
  Vector backbone: pMSR:Dendra
  Vector type: Bacterial Expression ; Integrating Mycobacterial Expression Vector attL5. T7 expression in E. coli
Growth in bacteria
  Bacterial resistance: Apramycin, 25 μg/mL
  Growth temperature: 37°C
  Growth strain: DH5alpha
  Copy number: High Copy
Gene/Insert
  Gene/Insert name: MSMEG_5072
  Species: M. smegmatis
  Promoter: pmycTetO
  Tag / fusion protein: Gly-Ala Linker/Dendra2/1x Flag Tag (C terminal on insert)
  Cloning method: Ligation Independent Cloning
  Sequencing primers: 5′ TGATAGAGTTTGTCCTCCCTATCAG; 3′ TCCATATGCACCTTGACACG
Resource information
  A portion of this plasmid was derived from a plasmid made by: CP000480.1
Terms and licenses: Academic/Nonprofit Terms; Industry Terms: Not Available to Industry
Depositor comments: 5' cloning site: AseI (destroyed), 3' cloning site: HindIII (not destroyed)
How to cite: pMSR:MSMEG_5072:Dendra was a gift from Keith Derbyshire & Joseph Wade (Addgene plasmid # 167377 ; http://n2t.net/addgene:167377 ; RRID:Addgene_167377)
