[The description below was written by a language model from this plasmid's Addgene catalogue record.]
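Description:
pMSR:MSMEG_5072:Dendra is a bacterial expression plasmid built on the pMSR:Dendra backbone, an integrating mycobacterial expression vector that inserts into the host chromosome at the L5 phage attachment site rather than replicating episomally in mycobacteria. It is propagated as a high-copy plasmid in E. coli and selected with apramycin. The vector type entry also notes T7-driven expression in E. coli, so the same construct can apparently be used to produce the fusion protein in an E. coli T7 expression host as well as in mycobacteria. No feature table accompanies the record, so the specific origin of replication, integrase cassette and resistance gene are not stated.

The insert is the Mycobacterium smegmatis open reading frame MSMEG_5072, derived from the M. smegmatis genome reference sequence and introduced by ligation-independent cloning; the function of the encoded protein is not given in the record. The gene is placed under the pmycTetO promoter, a mycobacterial promoter carrying tet operator sequences, which in principle allows tetracycline-repressor-based control in strains that supply the repressor. At its C terminus the protein is joined through a Gly-Ala linker to Dendra2, a green-to-red photoconvertible fluorescent protein, followed by a single FLAG epitope. This arrangement supports live-cell localisation and photoconversion-based tracking of the protein, while the FLAG tag provides a handle for immunodetection or affinity purification. The stated purpose is a C-terminal fluorescent fusion, and the plasmid belongs to a systematic resource of tagged M. smegmatis genes made for the mycobacterial research community.
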