>Addgene plasmid #167377 | pMSR:MSMEG_5072:Dendra | depositor partial sequence | sequence record 325205 | partial
ATGGAACACGACGACCGTCGCGCCAGCCAAGTGCGTGCCGGGAACAACCGCGTTGTAATTCGTGTTGAGC
AAATCGAGAACAACGCAGTTCACGAGCAGGAGGGTTCAACCACCATCGCATCGCAGCCCGTCACCGCGAC
CCACGCCGCCCCCGTCTCGATGGCCCACCTCGAACAGTTCACCGACAGTGACTGGGTGGAGCCGTCCGAC
GAGCCGACCGGCACCGCGGTATTCGATGCCACCGGTGACCAGGCGGCCATGCCGTCCTGGGACGAATTGG
TGCGTCAGCACGCCGACCGGGTCTACCGGCTCGCCTACCGCTTGTCGGGCAATCAGCACGACGCCGAGGA
CCTGACGCAGGAGACGTTCATCCGCGTGTTCCGCTCGGTGCAGAACTACCAGCCGGGCACCTTCGAGGGC
TGGCTGCACCGCATCACCACCAACCTTTTCCTCGACATGGTGCGCCGCCGCGGGCGTATCCGCATGGAGG
CGCTGCCCGAGGACTACGACCGCGTGCCCGCCGAGGATCCGAACCCCGAGCAGATCTACCACGATTCGCG
CCTGGGTGCGGATCTGCAGGCCGCCCTCGACTCGCTGCCGCCGGAGTTCCGCGCCGCGGTGGTCCTGTGT
GACATCGAGGGTCTGTCCTACGAGGAGATCGGCGCCACGCTGGGCGTCAAGCTCGGAACTGTGCGCAGCC
GCATCCACCGCGGCAGGCAGCAGCTTCGCGATTACCTCGCCAAGCATTCGTCGGAAACCGCACAGTCCGC
C
